>Addgene plasmid #185400 | miniCMV-EGFP-tDeg | addgene full sequence | sequence record 363944 | Addgene NGS Result
GACGGATCGGGAGATCTCCCGATCCCCTATGGTGCACTCTCAGTACAATCTGCTCTGATGCCGCATAGTT
AAGCCAGTATCTGCTCCCTGCTTGTGTGTTGGAGGTCGCTGAGTAGTGCGCGAGCAAAATTTAAGCTACA
ACAAGGCAAGGCTTGACCGACAATTGCATGAAGAATCTGCTTAGGGTTAGGCGTTTTGCGCTGCTTCGCG
ATGTACGGGCCAGATATACGCGTTGGTAGGCGTGTACGGTGGGAGGCCTATATAAGCAGAGCTCGTTTAG
TGAACCGTCAGATCGCGCCGACATCACCATGGTGAGCAAGGGCGAGGAGCTGTTCACCGGGGTGGTGCCC
ATCCTGGTCGAGCTGGACGGCGACGTAAACGGCCACAAGTTCAGCGTGTCCGGCGAGGGCGAGGGCGATG
CCACCTACGGCAAGCTGACCCTGAAGTTCATCTGCACCACCGGCAAGCTGCCCGTGCCCTGGCCCACCCT
CGTGACCACCCTGACCTACGGCGTGCAGTGCTTCAGCCGCTACCCCGACCACATGAAGCAGCACGACTTC
TTCAAGTCCGCCATGCCCGAAGGCTACGTCCAGGAGCGCACCATCTTCTTCAAGGACGACGGCAACTACA
AGACCCGCGCCGAGGTGAAGTTCGAGGGCGACACCCTGGTGAACCGCATCGAGCTGAAGGGCATCGACTT
CAAGGAGGACGGCAACATCCTGGGGCACAAGCTGGAGTACAACTACAACAGCCACAACGTCTATATCATG
GCCGACAAGCAGAAGAACGGCATCAAGGTGAACTTCAAGATCCGCCACAACATCGAGGACGGCAGCGTGC
AGCTCGCCGACCACTACCAGCAGAACACCCCCATCGGCGACGGCCCCGTGCTGCTGCCCGACAACCACTA
CCTGAGCACCCAGTCCGCCCTGAGCAAAGACCCCAACGAGAAGCGCGATCACATGGTCCTGCTGGAGTTC
GTGACCGCCGCCGGGATCACTCTCGGCATGGACGAGCTGTACAAGGGAGGCGGAGGCTCCGGAGGCGGAG
GCTCCATGGCTTCTAACTTTACTCAGTTCGTTCTCGTCGACAATGGCGGAACTGGCGACGTGACTGTCGC
CCCAAGCAACTTCGCTAACGGGATCGCTGAATGGATCAGCTCTAACTCGCGTTCACAGGCTTACAAAGTA
ACCTGTAGCGTTCGTCAGAGCTCTGCGCAGAATCGCAAATACACCATCAAAGTCGAGGTGCCTAAAGGCG
CCTGGCGTTCGTACTTAAATATGGAACTAACCATTCCAATTTTCGCCACGAATTCCGACTGCGAGCTTAT
TGTTAAGGCAATGCAAGGTCTCCTAAAAGATGGAAACCCGATTCCCTCAGCAATCGCAGCAAACTCCGGC
ATCTACGGAGGCGGAGGCTCCGGCGGAAGATCCGGTGGTGGTTCTGGTCCTCGTCCCCGTGGTACTCGTG
GTAAAGGTCGCCGTATTCGTCGCCGCGGTTAAGAATTCTCTAGAGGGCCCTATTCTATAGTGTCACCTAA
ATGCTAGAGCTCGCTGATCAGCCTCGACTGTGCCTTCTAGTTGCCAGCCATCTGTTGTTTGCCCCTCCCC
CGTGCCTTCCTTGACCCTGGAAGGTGCCACTCCCACTGTCCTTTCCTAATAAAATGAGGAAATTGCATCG
CATTGTCTGAGTAGGTGTCATTCTATTCTGGGGGGTGGGGTGGGGCAGGACAGCAAGGGGGAGGATTGGG
AAGACAATAGCAGGCATGCTGGGGATGCGGTGGGCTCTATGGCTTCTGAGGCGGAAAGAACCAGCTGGGG
CTCTAGGGGGTATCCCC
[124 nt withheld, positions 1838-1961]
C
[91 nt withheld, positions 1963-2053]
A
[49 nt withheld, positions 2055-2103]
CCTTTGACGTTGGAGTCCACGTTCTTT
[37 nt withheld, positions 2131-2167]
ACCCTATCTCGGTCTATTCTTTTGATTTATAAGGGATTTTGCCGATTTCGGCCTATTGGTTAAAAAATGA
GCTGATTTAACAAAAATTTAACGCGAATTAATTCTGTGGAATGTGTGTCAGTTAGGGTGTGGAAAGTCCC
CAGGCTCCCCAGCAGGCAGAAGTATGCAAAGCATGCATCTCAATTAGTCAGCAACCAGGTGTGGAAAGTC
CCCAGGCTCCCCAGCAGGCAGAAGTATGCAAAGCATGCATCTCAATTAGTCAGCAACCATAGTCCCGCCC
CTAACTCCGCCCATCCCGCCCCTAACTCCGCCCAGTTCCGCCCATTCTCCGCCCCATGGCTGACTAATTT
TTTTTATTTATGCAGAGGCCGAGGCCGCCTCTGCCTCTGAGCTATTCCAGAAGTAGTGAGGAGGCTTTTT
TGGAGGCCTAGGCTTTTGCAAAAAGCTCCCGGGAGCTTGTATATCCATTTTCGGATCTGATCAAGAGACA
GGATGAGGATCGTTTCGCATGATTGAACAAGATGGATTGCACGCAGGTTCTCCGGCCGCTTGGGTGGAGA
GGCTATTCGGCTATGACTGGGCACAACAGACAATCGGCTGCTCTGATGCCGCCGTGTTCCGGCTGTCAGC
GCAGGGGCGCCCGGTTCTTTTTGTCAAGACCGACCTGTCCGGTGCCCTGAATGAACTGCAGGACGAGGCA
GCGCGGCTATCGTGGCTGGCCACGACGGGCGTTCCTTGCGCAGCTGTGCTCGACGTTGTCACTGAAGCGG
GAAGGGACTGGCTGCTATTGGGCGAAGTGCCGGGGCAGGATCTCCTGTCATCTCACCTTGCTCCTGCCGA
GAAAGTATCCATCATGGCTGATGCAATGCGGCGGCTGCATACGCTTGATCCGGCTACCTGCCCATTCGAC
CACCAAGCGAAACATCGCATCGAGCGAGCACGTACTCGGATGGAAGCCGGTCTTGTCGATCAGGATGATC
TGGACGAAGAGCATCAGGGGCTCGCGCCAGCCGAACTGTTCGCCAGGCTCAAGGCGCGCATGCCCGACGG
CGAGGATCTCGTCGTGACCCATGGCGATGCCTGCTTGCCGAATATCATGGTGGAAAATGGCCGCTTTTCT
GGATTCATCGACTGTGGCCGGCTGGGTGTGGCGGACCGCTATCAGGACATAGCGTTGGCTACCCGTGATA
TTGCTGAAGAGCTTGGCGGCGAATGGGCTGACCGCTTCCTCGTGCTTTACGGTATCGCCGCTCCCGATTC
GCAGCGCATCGCCTTCTATCGCCTTCTTGACGAGTTCTTCTGAGCGGGACTCTGGGGTTCGAAATGACCG
ACCAAGCGACGCCCAACCTGCCATCACGAGATTTCGATTCCACCGCCGCCTTCTATGAAAGGTTGGGCTT
CGGAATCGTTTTCCGGGACGCCGGCTGGATGATCCTCCAGCGCGGGGATCTCATGCTGGAGTTCTTCGCC
CACCCCAACTTGTTTATTGCAGCTTATAATGGTTACAAATAAAGCAATAGCATCACAAATTTCACAAATA
AAGCATTTTTTTCACTGCATTCTAGTTGTGGTTTGTCCAAACTCATCAATGTATCTTATCATGTCTGTAT
ACCGTCGACCTCTAGCTAGAGCTTGGCGTAATCATGGTCATAGCTGTTTCCTGTGTGAAATTGTTATCCG
CTCACAATTCCACACAACATACGAGCCGGAAGCATAAAGTGTAAAGCCTGGGGTGCCTAATGAGTGAGCT
AACTCACATTAATTGCGTTGCGCTCACTGCCCGCTTTCCAGTCGGGAAACCTGTCGTGCCAGCTGCATTA
ATGAATCGGCCAACGCGCGGGGAGAGGCGGTTTGCGTATTGGGCGCTCTTCCGCTTCCTCGCTCACTGAC
TCGCTGCGCTCGGTCGTTCGGCTGCGGCGAGCGGTATCAGCTCACTCAAAGGCGGTAATACGGTTATCCA
CAGAATCAGGGGATAACGCAGGAAAGAACATGTGAGCAAAAGGCCAGCAAAAGGCCAGGAACCGTAAAAA
GGCCGCGTTGCTGGCGTTTTTCCATAGGCTCCGCCCCCCTGACGAGCATCACAAAAATCGACGCTCAAGT
CAGAGGTGGCGAAACCCGACAGGACTATAAAGATACCAGGCGTTTCCCCCTGGAAGCTCCCTCGTGCGCT
CTCCTGTTCCGACCCTGCCGCTTACCGGATACCTGTCCGCCTTTCTCCCTTCGGGAAGCGTGGCGCTTTC
TCATAGCTCACGCTGTAGGTATCTCAGTTCGGTGTAGGTCGTTCGCTCCAAGCTGGGCTGTGTGCACGAA
CCCCCCGTTCAGCCCGACCGCTGCGCCTTATCCGGTAACTATCGTCTTGAGTCCAACCCGGTAAGACACG
ACTTATCGCCACTGGCAGCAGCCACTGGTAACAGGATTAGCAGAGCGAGGTATGTAGGCGGTGCTACAGA
GTTCTTGAAGTGGTGGCCTAACTACGGCTACACTAGAAGAACAGTATTTGGTATCTGCGCTCTGCTGAAG
CCAGTTACCTTCGGAAAAAGAGTTGGTAGCTCTTGATCCGGCAAACAAACCACCGCTGGTAGCGGTGGTT
TTTTTGTTTGCAAGCAGCAGATTACGCGCAGAAAAAAAGGATCTCAAGAAGATCCTTTGATCTTTTCTAC
GGGGTCTGACGCTCAGTGGAACGAAAACTCACGTTAAGGGATTTTGGTCATGAGATTATCAAAAAGGATC
TTCACCTAGATCCTTTTAAATTAAAAATGAAGTTTTAAATCAATCTAAAGTATATATGAGTAAACTTGGT
CTGACAGTTACCAATGCTTAATCAGTGAGGCACCTATCTCAGCGATCTGTCTATTTCGTTCATCCATAGT
TGCCTGACTCCCCGTCGTGTAGATAACTACGATACGGGAGGGCTTACCATCTGGCCCCAGTGCTGCAATG
ATACCGCGAGACCCACGCTCACCGGCTCCAGATTTATCAGCAATAAACCAGCCAGCCGGAAGGGCCGAGC
GCAGAAGTGGTCCTGCAACTTTATCCGCCTCCATCCAGTCTATTAATTGTTGCCGGGAAGCTAGAGTAAG
TAGTTCGCCAGTTAATAGTTTGCGCAACGTTGTTGCCATTGCTACAGGCATCGTGGTGTCACGCTCGTCG
TTTGGTATGGCTTCATTCAGCTCCGGTTCCCAACGATCAAGGCGAGTTACATGATCCCCCATGTTGTGCA
AAAAAGCGGTTAGCTCCTTCGGTCCTCCGATCGTTGTCAGAAGTAAGTTGGCCGCAGTGTTATCACTCAT
GGTTATGGCAGCACTGCATAATTCTCTTACTGTCATGCCATCCGTAAGATGCTTTTCTGTGACTGGTGAG
TACTCAACCAAGTCATTCTGAGAATAGTGTATGCGGCGACCGAGTTGCTCTTGCCCGGCGTCAATACGGG
ATAATACCGCGCCACATAGCAGAACTTTAAAAGTGCTCATCATTGGAAAACGTTCTTCGGGGCGAAAACT
CTCAAGGATCTTACCGCTGTTGAGATCCAGTTCGATGTAACCCACTCGTGCACCCAACTGATCTTCAGCA
TCTTTTACTTTCACCAGCGTTTCTGGGTGAGCAAAAACAGGAAGGCAAAATGCCGCAAAAAAGGGAATAA
GGGCGACACGGAAATGTTGAATACTCATACTCTTCCTTTTTCAATATTATTGAAGCATTTATCAGGGTTA
TTGTCTCATGAGCGGATACATATTTGAATGTATTTAGAAAAATAAACAAATAGGGGTTCCGCGCACATTT
CCCCGAAAAGTGCCACCTGACGTC
Features (pLannotate 1.2.2; 19 found; start..end, strand, type, name):
     28..80      -  misc_feature   bom (fragment): basis of mobility region from pBR322
    235..273     +  promoter       minimal CMV promoter: human cytomegalovirus (CMV) immediate early promoter
    309..1025    +  CDS            EGFP: EGFP is a basic (constitutively fluorescent) green fluorescent protein published in 1996, derived from Aequorea victoria. It is reported to be a rapidly-maturing weak dimer with moderate acid sensitivity.
   1056..1406    +  CDS            CAPSD_BPMS2 (fragment): Experimental evidence at protein level: Swiss-Prot protein existence level 1. Acts as a translational repressor of viral replicase synthesis late in infection. This latter function is the result of capsid protein interaction with an RNA hairpin which contains the replicase ribosome-binding site. From Escherichia phage MS2 (Bacteriophage MS2).
   1524..1542    -  promoter       SP6 promoter: promoter for bacteriophage SP6 RNA polymerase
   1568..1792    +  polyA_signal   bGH poly(A) signal: bovine growth hormone polyadenylation signal
   1796..1817    +  promoter       SV40 promoter (fragment): SV40 enhancer and early promoter
   1838..2266    +  rep_origin     f1 ori (sequence partly withheld): f1 bacteriophage origin of replication; arrow indicates direction of (+) strand synthesis
   2280..2609    +  promoter       SV40 promoter: SV40 enhancer and early promoter
   2676..3467    +  CDS            neo: KKA2_KLEPN - Also known as kan, nptII. Experimental evidence at protein level: Swiss-Prot protein existence level 1. Resistance to kanamycin, neomycin, paromomycin, ribostamycin, butirosin and gentamicin B. From Klebsiella pneumoniae.
   3491..3649    +  CDS            ble (fragment): BLE_KLEPN - Experimental evidence at protein level: Swiss-Prot protein existence level 1. Binding protein with a strong affinity to the bleomycin family of antibiotics. Binds to CL990; an antimitotic-antibiotic compound. From Klebsiella pneumoniae.
   3644..3765    +  polyA_signal   SV40 poly(A) signal: SV40 polyadenylation signal
   3838..3854    -  protein_bind   lac operator: The lac repressor binds to the lac operator to inhibit transcription in E. coli. This inhibition can be relieved by adding lactose or isopropyl-β-D-thiogalactopyranoside (IPTG). lac repressor encoded by lacI
   3862..3892    -  promoter       lac promoter: promoter for the E. coli lac operon
   3907..3928    -  protein_bind   CAP binding site: CAP binding activates transcription in the presence of cAMP. E. coli catabolite activator protein
   3941..4033    -  CDS            lacI (fragment): lac repressor; lacI; The lac repressor binds to the lac operator to inhibit transcription in E. coli. This inhibition can be relieved by adding lactose or isopropyl-β-D-thiogalactopyranoside (IPTG).
   4216..4804    -  rep_origin     ori: high-copy-number ColE1/pMB1/pBR322/pUC origin of replication
   4975..5835    -  CDS            AmpR: β-lactamase; bla; confers resistance to ampicillin, carbenicillin, and related antibiotics
   5836..5940    -  promoter       AmpR promoter: bla
