[The description below was written by a language model from this plasmid's Addgene catalogue record and pLannotate feature annotations shown in this document.]
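Description:
miniCMV-EGFP-tDeg is a mammalian expression plasmid built on the pcDNA3.1 backbone, in which a minimal CMV immediate-early promoter replaces the usual full-length CMV enhancer/promoter and drives a synthetic EGFP-tDeg fusion. The plasmid is propagated in E. coli at high copy from a ColE1/pUC-type origin and selected with ampicillin through the β-lactamase gene and its own promoter. The backbone also carries an f1 phage origin and an SV40 early promoter–driven neomycin phosphotransferase cassette with an SV40 polyadenylation signal, which can provide G418 selection in mammalian cells. Transcripts from the payload cassette are terminated by the bovine growth hormone poly(A) signal.

The catalogue describes the insert as the "EGFP-tDeg fluorogenic protein". tDeg is a short degron tag joined to an RNA-binding peptide: the fusion is rapidly degraded unless a cognate RNA aptamer binds and masks the degron, so fluorescence appears only when that RNA is present. The weak minimal promoter fits this design by keeping background expression low. The associated publication concerns genetically encoded sensors for imaging endogenous RNAs with such conformation-switching fluorogenic proteins. The feature table annotates the EGFP coding sequence but does not label tDeg itself. It does detect a fragment of the bacteriophage MS2 coat protein, an RNA hairpin-binding protein, immediately downstream of EGFP on the same strand. The catalogue entry does not mention this element, and the record does not say whether it is fused in frame with EGFP or how it relates to the tDeg tag, so the exact composition of the C-terminal region should be checked against the sequence.
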