Addgene plasmid #185400: miniCMV-EGFP-tDeg
Purpose: EGFP-tDeg fluorogenic protein
Depositing lab: Jian-Hui Jiang. Depositing organization: Hunan University. Publication: Genetically Encoded Sensor Enables Endogenous RNA Imaging with Conformation-Switching Induced Fluorogenic Proteins. Zhou WJ, Li H, Zhang KK, Wang F, Chu X, Jiang JH. J Am Chem Soc. 2021 Sep 8;143(35):14394-14401. doi: 10.1021/jacs.1c07719. Epub 2021 Aug 25. PubMed 34431301.
Backbone
  Vector backbone: pcDNA3.1
  Vector type: Mammalian Expression
Growth in bacteria
  Bacterial resistance: Ampicillin, 100 μg/mL
  Growth temperature: 37°C
  Growth strain: DH5alpha
  Copy number: High Copy
Gene/Insert
  Gene/Insert name: EGFP-tDeg
  Species: Synthetic
  Mutation: WT
  Promoter: miniCMV (GGTAGGCGTGTACGGTGGGAGGCCTATATAAGCAGAGCT)
  Cloning method: Restriction Enzyme; 5′ cloning site MluI (unknown if destroyed); 3′ cloning site EcoRI (unknown if destroyed)
  Sequencing primers: 5′ unknown; 3′ TAGAAGGCACAGTCGAGG
Terms and licenses: Academic/Nonprofit Terms; Industry Terms: Not Available to Industry
How to cite: miniCMV-EGFP-tDeg was a gift from Jian-Hui Jiang (Addgene plasmid # 185400 ; http://n2t.net/addgene:185400 ; RRID:Addgene_185400)
